>Addgene plasmid #79823 | pLV-TetO-hNGN2-eGFP-Puro | addgene full sequence | sequence record 240610 | Addgene NGS Result
GACATTGATTATTGACTAGTTATTAATAGTAATCAATTACGGGGTCATTAGTTCATAGCCCATATATGGA
GTTCCGCGTTACATAACTTACGGTAAATGGCCCGCCTGGCTGACCGCCCAACGACCCCCGCCCATTGACG
TCAATAATGACGTATGTTCCCATAGTAACGCCAATAGGGACTTTCCATTGACGTCAATGGGTGGAGTATT
TACGGTAAACTGCCCACTTGGCAGTACATCAAGTGTATCATATGCCAAGTACGCCCCCTATTGACGTCAA
TGACGGTAAATGGCCCGCCTGGCATTATGCCCAGTACATGACCTTATGGGACTTTCCTACTTGGCAGTAC
ATCTACGTATTAGTCATCGCTATTACCATGGTGATGCGGTTTTGGCAGTACATCAATGGGCGTGGATAGC
GGTTTGACTCACGGGGATTTCCAAGTCTCCACCCCATTGACGTCAATGGGAGTTTGTTTTGGCACCAAAA
TCAACGGGACTTTCCAAAATGTCGTAACAACTCCGCCCCATTGACGCAAATGGGCGGTAGGCGTGTACGG
TGGGAGGTCTATATAAGCAGCGCGTTTTGCCTGTACTGGGTCTCTCTGGTTAGACCAGATCTGAGCCTGG
GAGCTCTCTGGCTAACTAGGGAACCCACTGCTTAAGCCTCAATAAAGCTTGCCTTGAGTGCTTCAAGTAG
TGTGTGCCCGTCTGTTGTGTGACTCTGGTAACTAGAGATCCCTCAGACCCTTTTAGTCAGTGTGGAAAAT
CTCTAGCAGTGGCGCCCGAACAGGGACTTGAAAGCGAAAGGGAAACCAGAGGAGCTCTCTCGACGCAGGA
CTCGGCTTGCTGAAGCGCGCACGGCAAGAGGCGAGGGGCGGCGACTGGTGAGTACGCCAAAAATTTTGAC
TAGCGGAGGCTAGAAGGAGAGAGATGGGTGCGAGAGCGTCAGTATTAAGCGGGGGAGAATTAGATCGCGA
TGGGAAAAAATTCGGTTAAGGCCAGGGGGAAAGAAAAAATATAAATTAAAACATATAGTATGGGCAAGCA
GGGAGCTAGAACGATTCGCAGTTAATCCTGGCCTGTTAGAAACATCAGAAGGCTGTAGACAAATACTGGG
ACAGCTACAACCATCCCTTCAGACAGGATCAGAAGAACTTAGATCATTATATAATACAGTAGCAACCCTC
TATTGTGTGCATCAAAGGATAGAGATAAAAGACACCAAGGAAGCTTTAGACAAGATAGAGGAAGAGCAAA
ACAAAAGTAAGACCACCGCACAGCAAGCGGCCGCTGATCTTCAGACCTGGAGGAGGAGATATGAGGGACA
ATTGGAGAAGTGAATTATATAAATATAAAGTAGTAAAAATTGAACCATTAGGAGTAGCACCCACCAAGGC
AAAGAGAAGAGTGGTGCAGAGAGAAAAAAGAGCAGTGGGAATAGGAGCTTTGTTCCTTGGGTTCTTGGGA
GCAGCAGGAAGCACTATGGGCGCAGCGTCAATGACGCTGACGGTACAGGCCAGACAATTATTGTCTGGTA
TAGTGCAGCAGCAGAACAATTTGCTGAGGGCTATTGAGGCGCAACAGCATCTGTTGCAACTCACAGTCTG
GGGCATCAAGCAGCTCCAGGCAAGAATCCTGGCTGTGGAAAGATACCTAAAGGATCAACAGCTCCTGGGG
ATTTGGGGTTGCTCTGGAAAACTCATTTGCACCACTGCTGTGCCTTGGAATGCTAGTTGGAGTAATAAAT
CTCTGGAACAGATTTGGAATCACACGACCTGGATGGAGTGGGACAGAGAAATTAACAATTACACAAGCTT
AATACACTCCTTAATTGAAGAATCGCAAAACCAGCAAGAAAAGAATGAACAAGAATTATTGGAATTAGAT
AAATGGGCAAGTTTGTGGAATTGGTTTAACATAACAAATTGGCTGTGGTATATAAAATTATTCATAATGA
TAGTAGGAGGCTTGGTAGGTTTAAGAATAGTTTTTGCTGTACTTTCTATAGTGAATAGAGTTAGGCAGGG
ATATTCACCATTATCGTTTCAGACCCACCTCCCAACCCCGAGGGGACCCGACAGGCCCGAAGGAATAGAA
GAAGAAGGTGGAGAGAGAGACAGAGACAGATCCATTCGATTAGTGAACGGATCGGCACTGCGTGCGCCAA
TTCTGCAGACAAATGGCAGTATTCATCCACAATTTTAAAAGAAAAGGGGGGATTGGGGGGTACAGTGCAG
GGGAAAGAATAGTAGACATAATAGCAACAGACATACAAACTAAAGAATTACAAAAACAAATTACAAAAAT
TCAAAATTTTCGGGTTTATTACAGGGACAGCAGAGATCCAGTTTGGTTAGATCTCGAGTTTACCACTCCC
TATCAGTGATAGAGAAAAGTGAAAGTCGAGTTTACCACTCCCTATCAGTGATAGAGAAAAGTGAAAGTCG
AGTTTACCACTCCCTATCAGTGATAGAGAAAAGTGAAAGTCGAGTTTACCACTCCCTATCAGTGATAGAG
AAAAGTGAAAGTCGAGTTTACCACTCCCTATCAGTGATAGAGAAAAGTGAAAGTCGAGTTTACCACTCCC
TATCAGTGATAGAGAAAAGTGAAAGTCGAGTTTACCACTCCCTATCAGTGATAGAGAAAAGTGAAAGTCG
AGCTCGGTACCCGGGTCGAGGTAGGCGTGTACGGTGGGAGGCCTATATAAGCAGAGCTCGTTTAGTGAAC
CGTCAGATCGCCTGGAGACGCCATCCACGCTGTTTTGACCTCCATAGAAGACACCGGGACCGATCCAGCC
TCCGCGGCCCCGAATTCGCCACCATGTTCGTCAAATCCGAGACCTTGGAGTTGAAGGAGGAAGAGGACGT
GTTAGTGCTGCTCGGATCGGCCTCCCCCGCCTTGGCGGCCCTGACCCCGCTGTCATCCAGCGCCGACGAA
GAAGAGGAGGAGGAGCCGGGCGCGTCAGGCGGGGCGCGTCGGCAGCGCGGGGCTGAGGCCGGGCAGGGGG
CGCGGGGCGGCGTGGCTGCGGGTGCGGAGGGCTGCCGGCCCGCACGGCTGCTGGGTCTGGTACACGATTG
CAAACGGCGCCCTTCCCGGGCGCGGGCCGTCTCCCGAGGCGCCAAGACGGCCGAGACGGTGCAGCGCATC
AAGAAGACCCGTAGACTGAAGGCCAACAACCGCGAGCGAAACCGCATGCACAACCTCAACGCGGCACTGG
ACGCGCTGCGCGAGGTGCTCCCCACGTTCCCCGAGGACGCCAAGCTCACCAAGATCGAGACCCTGCGCTT
CGCCCACAACTACATCTGGGCACTCACCGAGACCCTGCGCCTGGCGGATCACTGCGGGGGCGGCGGCGGG
GGCCTGCCGGGGGCGCTCTTCTCCGAGGCAGTGTTGCTGAGCCCGGGAGGAGCCAGCGCCGCCCTGAGCA
GCAGCGGAGACAGCCCCTCGCCCGCCTCCACGTGGAGTTGCACCAACAGCCCCGCGCCGTCCTCCTCCGT
GTCCTCCAATTCCACCTCCCCCTACAGCTGCACTTTATCGCCCGCCAGCCCGGCCGGGTCAGACATGGAC
TATTGGCAGCCCCCACCTCCCGACAAGCACCGCTATGCACCTCACCTCCCCATAGCCAGGGATTGTATCG
AATTCGGATCTGGCGCCACGAATTTCTCGCTACTCAAGCAGGCCGGTGATGTCGAGGAAAACCCTGGTCC
TATGGTGTCTAGAAGCAAGGGCGAGGAGCTGTTCACCGGGGTGGTGCCCATCCTGGTCGAGCTGGACGGC
GACGTAAACGGCCACAAGTTCAGCGTGTCCGGCGAGGGCGAGGGCGATGCCACCTACGGCAAGCTGACCC
TGAAGTTCATCTGCACCACCGGCAAGCTGCCCGTGCCCTGGCCCACCCTCGTGACCACCCTGACCTACGG
CGTGCAGTGCTTCAGCCGCTACCCCGACCACATGAAGCAGCACGACTTCTTCAAGTCCGCCATGCCCGAA
GGCTACGTCCAGGAGCGCACCATCTTCTTCAAGGACGACGGCAACTACAAGACCCGCGCCGAGGTGAAGT
TCGAGGGCGACACCCTGGTGAACCGCATCGAGCTGAAGGGCATCGACTTCAAGGAGGACGGCAACATCCT
GGGGCACAAGCTGGAGTACAACTACAACAGCCACAACGTCTATATCATGGCCGACAAGCAGAAGAACGGC
ATCAAGGTGAACTTCAAGATCCGCCACAACATCGAGGACGGCAGCGTGCAGCTCGCCGACCACTACCAGC
AGAACACCCCCATCGGCGACGGCCCCGTGCTGCTGCCCGACAACCACTACCTGAGCACCCAGTCCGCCCT
GAGCAAAGACCCCAACGAGAAGCGCGATCACATGGTCCTGCTGGAGTTCGTGACCGCCGCCGGGATCACT
CTCGGCATGGACGAGCTGTACAAGGGTTCAGGGGAGGGAAGAGGTTCCCTGCTCACATGCGGAGACGTAG
AAGAGAATCCCGGACCCATGACCTCTAGAGAGTACAAGCCCACGGTGCGCCTCGCCACCCGCGACGACGT
CCCCAGGGCCGTACGCACCCTCGCCGCCGCGTTCGCCGACTACCCCGCCACGCGCCACACCGTCGATCCG
GACCGCCACATCGAGCGGGTCACCGAGCTGCAAGAACTCTTCCTCACGCGCGTCGGGCTCGACATCGGCA
AGGTGTGGGTCGCGGACGACGGCGCCGCGGTGGCGGTCTGGACCACGCCGGAGAGCGTCGAAGCGGGGGC
GGTGTTCGCCGAGATCGGCCCGCGCATGGCCGAGTTGAGCGGTTCCCGGCTGGCCGCGCAGCAACAGATG
GAAGGCCTCCTGGCGCCGCACCGGCCCAAGGAGCCCGCGTGGTTCCTGGCCACCGTCGGCGTCTCGCCCG
ACCACCAGGGCAAGGGTCTGGGCAGCGCCGTCGTGCTCCCCGGAGTGGAGGCGGCCGAGCGCGCCGGGGT
GCCCGCCTTCCTGGAGACCTCCGCGCCCCGCAACCTCCCCTTCTACGAGCGGCTCGGCTTCACCGTCACC
GCCGACGTCGAGGTGCCCGAAGGACCGCGCACCTGGTGCATGACCCGCAAGCCCGGTGCCTGATTAATTA
AGCTAGCTAATTCGATATCAAGCTTATCGATAATCAACCTCTGGATTACAAAATTTGTGAAAGATTGACT
GGTATTCTTAACTATGTTGCTCCTTTTACGCTATGTGGATACGCTGCTTTAATGCCTTTGTATCATGCTA
TTGCTTCCCGTATGGCTTTCATTTTCTCCTCCTTGTATAAATCCTGGTTGCTGTCTCTTTATGAGGAGTT
GTGGCCCGTTGTCAGGCAACGTGGCGTGGTGTGCACTGTGTTTGCTGACGCAACCCCCACTGGTTGGGGC
ATTGCCACCACCTGTCAGCTCCTTTCCGGGACTTTCGCTTTCCCCCTCCCTATTGCCACGGCGGAACTCA
TCGCCGCCTGCCTTGCCCGCTGCTGGACAGGGGCTCGGCTGTTGGGCACTGACAATTCCGTGGTGTTGTC
GGGGAAATCATCGTCCTTTCCTTGGCTGCTCGCCTGTGTTGCCACCTGGATTCTGCGCGGGACGTCCTTC
TGCTACGTCCCTTCGGCCCTCAATCCAGCGGACCTTCCTTCCCGCGGCCTGCTGCCGGCTCTGCGGCCTC
TTCCGCGTCTTCGCCTTCGCCCTCAGACGAGTCGGATCTCCCTTTGGGCCGCCTCCCCGCATCGATACCG
TCGACCTCGAGACCTAGAAAAACATGGAGCAATCACAAGTAGCAATACAGCAGCTACCAATGCTGATTGT
GCCTGGCTAGAAGCACAAGAGGAGGAGGAGGTGGGTTTTCCAGTCACACCTCAGGTACCTTTAAGACCAA
TGACTTACAAGGCAGCTGTAGATCTTAGCCACTTTTTAAAAGAAAAGGGGGGACTGGAAGGGCTAATTCA
CTCCCAACGAAGACAAGATATCCTTGATCTGTGGATCTACCACACACAAGGCTACTTCCCTGATTGGCAG
AACTACACACCAGGGCCAGGGATCAGATATCCACTGACCTTTGGATGGTGCTACAAGCTAGTACCAGTTG
AGCAAGAGAAGGTAGAAGAAGCCAATGAAGGAGAGAACACCCGCTTGTTACACCCTGTGAGCCTGCATGG
GATGGATGACCCGGAGAGAGAAGTATTAGAGTGGAGGTTTGACAGCCGCCTAGCATTTCATCACATGGCC
CGAGAGCTGCATCCGGACTGTACTGGGTCTCTCTGGTTAGACCAGATCTGAGCCTGGGAGCTCTCTGGCT
AACTAGGGAACCCACTGCTTAAGCCTCAATAAAGCTTGCCTTGAGTGCTTCAAGTAGTGTGTGCCCGTCT
GTTGTGTGACTCTGGTAACTAGAGATCCCTCAGACCCTTTTAGTCAGTGTGGAAAATCTCTAGCAGGGCC
CGTTTAAACCCGCTGATCAGCCTCGACTGTGCCTTCTAGTTGCCAGCCATCTGTTGTTTGCCCCTCCCCC
GTGCCTTCCTTGACCCTGGAAGGTGCCACTCCCACTGTCCTTTCCTAATAAAATGAGGAAATTGCATCGC
ATTGTCTGAGTAGGTGTCATTCTATTCTGGGGGGTGGGGTGGGGCAGGACAGCAAGGGGGAGGATTGGGA
AGACAATAGCAGGCATGCTGGGGATGCGGTGGGCTCTATGGCTTCTGAGGCGGAAAGAACCAGCTGGGGC
TCTAGGGGGTATCCCC
[124 nt withheld, positions 6737-6860]
C
[91 nt withheld, positions 6862-6952]
A
[49 nt withheld, positions 6954-7002]
CCTTTGACGTTGGAGTCCACGTTCTTT
[37 nt withheld, positions 7030-7066]
ACCCTATCTCGGTCTATTCTTTTGATTTATAAGGGATTTTGCCGATTTCGGCCTATTGGTTAAAAAATGA
GCTGATTTAACAAAAATTTAACGCGAATTAATTCTGTGGAATGTGTGTCAGTTAGGGTGTGGAAAGTCCC
CAGGCTCCCCAGCAGGCAGAAGTATGCAAAGCATGCATCTCAATTAGTCAGCAACCAGGTGTGGAAAGTC
CCCAGGCTCCCCAGCAGGCAGAAGTATGCAAAGCATGCATCTCAATTAGTCAGCAACCATAGTCCCGCCC
CTAACTCCGCCCATCCCGCCCCTAACTCCGCCCAGTTCCGCCCATTCTCCGCCCCATGGCTGACTAATTT
TTTTTATTTATGCAGAGGCCGAGGCCGCCTCTGCCTCTGAGCTATTCCAGAAGTAGTGAGGAGGCTTTTT
TGGAGGCCTAGGCTTTTGCAAAAAGCTCCCGGGAGCTTGTATATCCATTTTCGGATCTGATCAGCACGTG
TTGACAATTAATCATCGGCATAGTATATCGGCATAGTATAATACGACAAGGTGAGGAACTAAACCATGGC
CAAGTTGACCAGTGCCGTTCCGGTGCTCACCGCGCGCGACGTCGCCGGAGCGGTCGAGTTCTGGACCGAC
CGGCTCGGGTTCTCCCGGGACTTCGTGGAGGACGACTTCGCCGGTGTGGTCCGGGACGACGTGACCCTGT
TCATCAGCGCGGTCCAGGACCAGGTGGTGCCGGACAACACCCTGGCCTGGGTGTGGGTGCGCGGCCTGGA
CGAGCTGTACGCCGAGTGGTCGGAGGTCGTGTCCACGAACTTCCGGGACGCCTCCGGGCCGGCCATGACC
GAGATCGGCGAGCAGCCGTGGGGGCGGGAGTTCGCCCTGCGCGACCCGGCCGGCAACTGCGTGCACTTCG
TGGCCGAGGAGCAGGACTGACACGTGCTACGAGATTTCGATTCCACCGCCGCCTTCTATGAAAGGTTGGG
CTTCGGAATCGTTTTCCGGGACGCCGGCTGGATGATCCTCCAGCGCGGGGATCTCATGCTGGAGTTCTTC
GCCCACCCCAACTTGTTTATTGCAGCTTATAATGGTTACAAATAAAGCAATAGCATCACAAATTTCACAA
ATAAAGCATTTTTTTCACTGCATTCTAGTTGTGGTTTGTCCAAACTCATCAATGTATCTTATCATGTCTG
TATACCGTCGACCTCTAGCTAGAGCTTGGCGTAATCATGGTCATAGCTGTTTCCTGTGTGAAATTGTTAT
CCGCTCACAATTCCACACAACATACGAGCCGGAAGCATAAAGTGTAAAGCCTGGGGTGCCTAATGAGTGA
GCTAACTCACATTAATTGCGTTGCGCTCACTGCCCGCTTTCCAGTCGGGAAACCTGTCGTGCCAGCTGCA
TTAATGAATCGGCCAACGCGCGGGGAGAGGCGGTTTGCGTATTGGGCGCTCTTCCGCTTCCTCGCTCACT
GACTCGCTGCGCTCGGTCGTTCGGCTGCGGCGAGCGGTATCAGCTCACTCAAAGGCGGTAATACGGTTAT
CCACAGAATCAGGGGATAACGCAGGAAAGAACATGTGAGCAAAAGGCCAGCAAAAGGCCAGGAACCGTAA
AAAGGCCGCGTTGCTGGCGTTTTTCCATAGGCTCCGCCCCCCTGACGAGCATCACAAAAATCGACGCTCA
AGTCAGAGGTGGCGAAACCCGACAGGACTATAAAGATACCAGGCGTTTCCCCCTGGAAGCTCCCTCGTGC
GCTCTCCTGTTCCGACCCTGCCGCTTACCGGATACCTGTCCGCCTTTCTCCCTTCGGGAAGCGTGGCGCT
TTCTCATAGCTCACGCTGTAGGTATCTCAGTTCGGTGTAGGTCGTTCGCTCCAAGCTGGGCTGTGTGCAC
GAACCCCCCGTTCAGCCCGACCGCTGCGCCTTATCCGGTAACTATCGTCTTGAGTCCAACCCGGTAAGAC
ACGACTTATCGCCACTGGCAGCAGCCACTGGTAACAGGATTAGCAGAGCGAGGTATGTAGGCGGTGCTAC
AGAGTTCTTGAAGTGGTGGCCTAACTACGGCTACACTAGAAGAACAGTATTTGGTATCTGCGCTCTGCTG
AAGCCAGTTACCTTCGGAAAAAGAGTTGGTAGCTCTTGATCCGGCAAACAAACCACCGCTGGTAGCGGTG
GTTTTTTTGTTTGCAAGCAGCAGATTACGCGCAGAAAAAAAGGATCTCAAGAAGATCCTTTGATCTTTTC
TACGGGGTCTGACGCTCAGTGGAACGAAAACTCACGTTAAGGGATTTTGGTCATGAGATTATCAAAAAGG
ATCTTCACCTAGATCCTTTTAAATTAAAAATGAAGTTTTAAATCAATCTAAAGTATATATGAGTAAACTT
GGTCTGACAGTTACCAATGCTTAATCAGTGAGGCACCTATCTCAGCGATCTGTCTATTTCGTTCATCCAT
AGTTGCCTGACTCCCCGTCGTGTAGATAACTACGATACGGGAGGGCTTACCATCTGGCCCCAGTGCTGCA
ATGATACCGCGAGACCCACGCTCACCGGCTCCAGATTTATCAGCAATAAACCAGCCAGCCGGAAGGGCCG
AGCGCAGAAGTGGTCCTGCAACTTTATCCGCCTCCATCCAGTCTATTAATTGTTGCCGGGAAGCTAGAGT
AAGTAGTTCGCCAGTTAATAGTTTGCGCAACGTTGTTGCCATTGCTACAGGCATCGTGGTGTCACGCTCG
TCGTTTGGTATGGCTTCATTCAGCTCCGGTTCCCAACGATCAAGGCGAGTTACATGATCCCCCATGTTGT
GCAAAAAAGCGGTTAGCTCCTTCGGTCCTCCGATCGTTGTCAGAAGTAAGTTGGCCGCAGTGTTATCACT
CATGGTTATGGCAGCACTGCATAATTCTCTTACTGTCATGCCATCCGTAAGATGCTTTTCTGTGACTGGT
GAGTACTCAACCAAGTCATTCTGAGAATAGTGTATGCGGCGACCGAGTTGCTCTTGCCCGGCGTCAATAC
GGGATAATACCGCGCCACATAGCAGAACTTTAAAAGTGCTCATCATTGGAAAACGTTCTTCGGGGCGAAA
ACTCTCAAGGATCTTACCGCTGTTGAGATCCAGTTCGATGTAACCCACTCGTGCACCCAACTGATCTTCA
GCATCTTTTACTTTCACCAGCGTTTCTGGGTGAGCAAAAACAGGAAGGCAAAATGCCGCAAAAAAGGGAA
TAAGGGCGACACGGAAATGTTGAATACTCATACTCTTCCTTTTTCAATATTATTGAAGCATTTATCAGGG
TTATTGTCTCATGAGCGGATACATATTTGAATGTATTTAGAAAAATAAACAAATAGGGGTTCCGCGCACA
TTTCCCCGAAAAGTGCCACCTGACGTCGACGGATCGGGAGATCTCCCGATCCCCTATGGTGCACTCTCAG
TACAATCTGCTCTGATGCCGCATAGTTAAGCCAGTATCTGCTCCCTGCTTGTGTGTTGGAGGTCGCTGAG
TAGTGCGCGAGCAAAATTTAAGCTACAACAAGGCAAGGCTTGACCGACAATTGCATGAAGAATCTGCTTA
GGGTTAGGCGTTTTGCGCTGCTTCGCGATGTACGGGCCAGATATACGCGTT
Features (pLannotate 1.2.2; 34 found; start..end, strand, type, name):
      1..380     +  enhancer       CMV enhancer: human cytomegalovirus immediate early enhancer
    381..580     +  promoter       CMV promoter: human cytomegalovirus (CMV) immediate early promoter
    598..778     +  LTR            5' LTR (truncated): truncated 5' long terminal repeat (LTR) from HIV-1
    825..950     +  misc_feature   HIV-1 Ψ: packaging signal of human immunodeficiency virus type 1
    934..1297    +  CDS            HIV-1 gag (fragment): gag protein from human immunodeficiency virus 1; gag
   1443..1676    +  misc_feature   RRE: The Rev response element (RRE) of HIV-1 allows for Rev-dependent mRNA export from the nucleus to the cytoplasm.
   2053..2153    +  CDS            Rev (fragment): human immunodeficiency virus 1 (HIV-1) Rev protein; rev; enhances nuclear export of unspliced and incompletely spliced viral mRNAs
   2203..2320    +  misc_feature   cPPT/CTS: central polypurine tract and central termination sequence of HIV-1
   2377..2647    +  protein_bind   tetracycline response element: contains seven copies of the tetracycline operator tetO tetracycline repressor TetR
   2658..2675    +  misc_feature   MCS (fragment): pUC18/19 multiple cloning site
   2680..2718    +  promoter       minimal CMV promoter: human cytomegalovirus (CMV) immediate early promoter
   2824..3639    +  CDS            NEUROG2: NGN2_HUMAN - Also known as ATOH4, BHLHA8, NGN2. Experimental evidence at protein level: Swiss-Prot protein existence level 1. Transcriptional regulator. Involved in neuronal differentiation. Activates transcription by binding to the E box (5'- CANNTG-3'). From Homo sapiens (Human).
   3712..4434    +  CDS            EGFP: EGFP is a basic (constitutively fluorescent) green fluorescent protein published in 1996, derived from Aequorea victoria. It is reported to be a rapidly-maturing weak dimer with moderate acid sensitivity.
   4510..5103    +  CDS            PuroR (fragment): puromycin N-acetyltransferase; pac from Streptomyces; confers resistance to puromycin
   5119..5142    +  misc_feature   MCS (fragment): pBluescript multiple cloning site
   5142..5730    +  misc_feature   WPRE: woodchuck hepatitis virus posttranscriptional regulatory element
   5667..6248    +  CDS            nef (fragment): NEF_HV1H2 - Experimental evidence at protein level: Swiss-Prot protein existence level 1. Extracellular Nef protein targets CD4(+) T-lymphocytes for apoptosis by interacting with CXCR4 surface receptors. From Human immunodeficiency virus type 1 group M subtype B (isolate HXB2) (HIV-1).
   6255..6435    +  LTR            5' LTR (truncated): truncated 5' long terminal repeat (LTR) from HIV-1
   6467..6691    +  polyA_signal   bGH poly(A) signal: bovine growth hormone polyadenylation signal
   6695..6716    +  promoter       SV40 promoter (fragment): SV40 enhancer and early promoter
   6737..7165    +  rep_origin     f1 ori (sequence partly withheld): f1 bacteriophage origin of replication; arrow indicates direction of (+) strand synthesis
   7179..7508    +  promoter       SV40 promoter: SV40 enhancer and early promoter
   7556..7603    +  promoter       EM7 promoter: synthetic bacterial promoter&nbsp
   7622..7996    +  CDS            BleoR: antibiotic-binding protein; Sh ble from Streptoalloteichus hindustanus; confers resistance to bleomycin, phleomycin, and Zeocin™
   8006..8131    +  CDS            ble (fragment): BLE_KLEPN - Experimental evidence at protein level: Swiss-Prot protein existence level 1. Binding protein with a strong affinity to the bleomycin family of antibiotics. Binds to CL990; an antimitotic-antibiotic compound. From Klebsiella pneumoniae.
   8126..8247    +  polyA_signal   SV40 poly(A) signal: SV40 polyadenylation signal
   8318..8340    -  protein_bind   lac operator (fragment): The lac repressor binds to the lac operator to inhibit transcription in E. coli. This inhibition can be relieved by adding lactose or isopropyl-β-D-thiogalactopyranoside (IPTG). lac repressor encoded by lacI
   8344..8374    -  promoter       lac promoter: promoter for the E. coli lac operon
   8389..8410    -  protein_bind   CAP binding site: CAP binding activates transcription in the presence of cAMP. E. coli catabolite activator protein
   8423..8515    -  CDS            lacI (fragment): lac repressor; lacI; The lac repressor binds to the lac operator to inhibit transcription in E. coli. This inhibition can be relieved by adding lactose or isopropyl-β-D-thiogalactopyranoside (IPTG).
   8698..9286    -  rep_origin     ori: high-copy-number ColE1/pMB1/pBR322/pUC origin of replication
   9457..10317   -  CDS            AmpR: β-lactamase; bla; confers resistance to ampicillin, carbenicillin, and related antibiotics
  10318..10422   -  promoter       AmpR promoter: bla
  10481..10533   -  misc_feature   bom (fragment): basis of mobility region from pBR322
