[The description below was written by a language model from this plasmid's Addgene catalogue record and pLannotate feature annotations shown in this document.]
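Description:
pLV-TetO-hNGN2-eGFP-Puro is a third-generation HIV-1-based lentiviral transfer plasmid of 10,687 bp, built on the Tet-O-FUW backbone. It is propagated in E. coli through a high-copy ColE1/pUC-type origin with ampicillin selection. The viral genome is transcribed in packaging cells from a CMV enhancer/promoter fused to a truncated 5' LTR, which makes transcription independent of Tat. Downstream lie the Ψ packaging signal with a gag fragment, the Rev response element for Rev-dependent nuclear export, and the cPPT/CTS. A WPRE sits after the payload to boost transcript levels, followed by a truncated 3' LTR and a bGH polyadenylation signal. Outside the LTR-flanked region the backbone also carries an f1 origin and an SV40/EM7-driven bleomycin/Zeocin resistance cassette, so this marker is not delivered to transduced cells.

The payload is a single doxycycline-inducible open reading frame of about 2.3 kb. A tetracycline response element with seven tetO repeats, joined to a minimal CMV promoter, drives human NEUROG2 (NGN2), a bHLH proneural transcription factor. NGN2 is linked by a P2A peptide to EGFP and by a T2A peptide to puromycin N-acetyltransferase. The 2A sequences cause ribosomal skipping, so one induced transcript yields the factor, a fluorescent reporter and a selection marker as separate proteins. No tetracycline transactivator is annotated on the plasmid, so an rtTA must be supplied separately for induction.

According to the record, the vector is used to convert human iPSCs and iPSC-derived neural progenitor cells into NGN2-induced neurons. EGFP and puromycin allow transduced, induced cells to be tracked and enriched. The insert was assembled by Gibson cloning, and part of the plasmid derives from an earlier NGN2 induction vector.
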