Addgene plasmid #79823: pLV-TetO-hNGN2-eGFP-Puro
Purpose: Expresses human NEUROGENIN2 (hNGN2), eGFP and puromycin resistance gene under control of TetON promoter. This 3rd generation lentiviral vector is used to generate NGN2-iNs from hiPSCs and hiPSC-NPCs.
Depositing lab: Kristen Brennand. Depositing organization: Icahn School of Medicine at Mount Sinai. Publication: Rapid Ngn2-induction of excitatory neurons from hiPSC-derived neural progenitor cells. Ho SM, Hartley BJ, Tcw J, Beaumont M, Stafford K, Slesinger PA, Brennand KJ. Methods. 2015 Nov 25. pii: S1046-2023(15)30159-6. doi: 10.1016/j.ymeth.2015.11.019. PubMed 26626326.
Backbone
  Vector backbone: Tet-O-FUW
  Backbone size w/o insert (bp): 8387
  Total vector size (bp): 10687
  Vector type: Lentiviral
  Selectable markers: Puromycin
Growth in bacteria
  Bacterial resistance: Ampicillin, 100 μg/mL
  Growth temperature: 37°C
  Growth strain: NEB Stable
  Copy number: High Copy
Gene/Insert
  Gene/Insert name: hNGN2-P2A-eGFP-T2A-PuroR
  Species: H. sapiens (human)
  Insert size (bp): 2300
  GenBank ID: NM_024019.3
  Entrez Gene: NEUROG2 (a.k.a. Atoh4, Math4A, NGN2, bHLHa8, ngn-2)
  Promoter: TetO
  Cloning method: Gibson Cloning
  Sequencing primers: 5′ LNCX; 3′ WPRE-R
Resource information
  A portion of this plasmid was derived from a plasmid made by: It was modifed from a kind gift from Dr. Sudhof. "Rapid Single-Step Induction of Functional Neurons from Human Pluripotent Stem Cells", Zhang et al.. 2013
Terms and licenses: Academic/Nonprofit Terms; Industry Terms: Not Available to Industry
How to cite: pLV-TetO-hNGN2-eGFP-Puro was a gift from Kristen Brennand (Addgene plasmid # 79823 ; http://n2t.net/addgene:79823 ; RRID:Addgene_79823)
