>Addgene plasmid #79823 | pLV-TetO-hNGN2-eGFP-Puro | addgene partial sequence | sequence record 153348 | LNCX 5'-AGCTCGTTTAGTGAACCGTCAGATC-3'
AGACACCGGGACCGATCCAGCCTCCGCGGCCCCGAATTCGCCACCATGTTCGTCAAATCCGAGACCTTGG
AGTTGAAGGAGGAAGAGGACGTGTTAGTGCTGCTCGGATCGGCCTCCCCCGCCTTGGCGGCCCTGACCCC
GCTGTCATCCAGCGCCGACGAAGAAGAGGAGGAGGAGCCGGGCGCGTCAGGCGGGGCGCGTCGGCAGCGC
GGGGCTGAGGCCGGGCAGGGGGCGCGGGGCGGCGTGGCTGCGGGTGCGGAGGGCTGCCGGCCCGCACGGC
TGCTGGGTCTGGTACACGATTGCAAACGGCGCCCTTC
