>Addgene plasmid #79823 | pLV-TetO-hNGN2-eGFP-Puro | addgene partial sequence | sequence record 153349 | EGFP-C 5'-CATGGTCCTGCTGGAGTTCGTG-3'
AGCTGTACAAGGGTTCAGGGGAGGGAAGAGGTTCCCTGCTCACATGCGGAGACGTAGAAGAGAATCCCGG
ACCCATGACCTCTAGAGAGTACAAGCCCACGGTGCGCCTCGCCACCCGCGACGACGTCCCCAGGGCCGTA
CGCACCCTCGCCGCCGCGTTCGCCGACTACCCCGCCACGCGCCACACCGTCGATCCGGACCGCCACATCG
AGCGGGTCACCGAGCTGCAAGAACTCTTCCTCACGCGCGTCGGGCTCGACATCGGCAAGGTGTGGGTCGC
GGACGACGGCGCCGCGGTGGCGGTCTGGACCACGCCGGAGAGCGTCGAAGCGGGGGCGGTGTTCGCCGAG
ATCGGCCCGCGCATGGCCGAGTTGAGCGGTTCCCGGCTGGCCGCGCAGCAACAGATGGAAGGCCTCCTGG
CGCCGCACCGGCCCAAGGAGCCCGCGTGGTTCCTGGCCACCGTCGGCGTCTCGCCCGACCACCAGGGCAA
GGGTCTGGGCAGCGCCGTCGTGCTCCCCGGAGTGGAGGCGGCCGAGCGCGCCGGGGTGCCCGCCTTCCTG
GAGACCTCCGCGCCCCGCAACCTCCCCTTCTACGAGCGGCTCGGCTTCACCGTCACCGCCGACGTCGAGG
TGCCCGAAGGACCGCGCACCTGGTGCATGACCCGCAAGCCCGGTGCCTGATTAATTAAGCTAGCTAATTC
GATATCAAGCTTATCGATAATCAACCTCTGGATTACAAAATTTGTGAAAGATTGACTGGTATTCTTAACT
ATGTTGCTCCTTTTACGCTATGTGGATACGCTGCTTTAATGCCTTTGTATCATGCTATTGCTTCCCGTAT
GGCTTTCATTTTCTCCTCCTTGTATAAATCCTGGTTGCTGTCTCTTTATGA
